>Addgene plasmid #223046 | rag2:CNOT_CE_pISceI | addgene full sequence | sequence record 440940 | Addgene NGS Result
TCACTGTTCTTCAGGCACTCGTGGTTACGGGTTTTTGTTTTGCACTCTTGCACACACATCTCTCGGCCTC
CAAAACAAACACACAACTGCACGAGGGCTCGAAGCCCCCACCGAAAAACAAAAACATTATGCTAATGAGG
AAGGCACAGCTGTTCCCTTCTTCACTCTCTCTCTCGTTCTTTCAACAACAGTCGCCTAATTTCTCTCGTT
CCTTTAAAGAGCCGCCAAGCAGAAACAGTTAATGCAAATATAAGCCTGCGGGAAATAAGGAGAATTTTTA
CAAAATCCGAGCTTCCCCTCCTGCCAAAATGTGATGTGTGACTCACGCATTCGATATTTGGTGTAATGAG
AGTGAATCATTCTGCTCCACACCGAACCCGATGCCACAGACCACTCAGATGCACACCGAGGAGACTATTT
TAACAGCACATTACATCCAGACTGTCACAGATGCATTACCAAGAGTGTGATTTCAGTGTCGAATGCAGGT
CTTAAAGGAAAATCTGTTGCGATTGCATGTGCGCTAACTAGACACGACCAACGAATGGGAACAATCTGTG
AAATATTATACAATCACAGGCAATTAAAAGATGTTTAAAGTTCAATTTAGTTTTAATTAATATGTTATAT
AAAACTAATCTGTTTTAAATGTATATTTATGATTTTAGCTTTAGCTAGCCTCTTGACCAGCAGCTGAAGT
GTCCGGCAAGTACCTAAAAGGGAGACCACATGGGAAAGCTAGGTTGCTCCCGGAAGAGGTGTTAGTAAAC
CAGCAGGTCTACCTGTGGTCTGTGTGGGTCCTAATGCCCCAGTATAAACCAGCAGGTCAACCTGTGGTCT
GTGTGGGTCCTAATGCCCCAGTATAAACCAGCAGGTCTACCTGTGGTCTGTGTGGGTCCTAATGCCCCAG
TATAAACCAGCAGGTCAACCTGTAGTCTGTGTGGGTCCTAATGCCCCAGTATAAACCAGCAGGTCTACCT
GTGGTCTGTGTGGGTCCTAATGCCCCAGTATAAACCAACAGGTCAACCTGTGATCTGTGTGGGTCCTAAT
GCCCCAGTATAAACCAGCAGGTCAACCTGTGGTCTGTGTGGGTCCTAATGCCCCAGTATAAACCAGCAGG
TCAACCTGTGGTCTGTGTGGGTCCTAATGCCCCAGTATAANNNNNNNNNNNNNNNNNNNNNNNNNNNNNN
NNNNNNNNNNNNNNNNNNNNNNNNNNNNNNNNNNNNNNNNNNNNNNNNNNNNNNNNNNNNNNNNNNNNNN
CTACCTGTGGTCTGTGTGGGTCCTAATGCCCCAGTATAAACCAGCAGGTCAACCTGTGGTCTGTGTGGGT
CCTAATGCCCCAGTATAAACCAGCAGGTCTACCTGTGGTCTGTGTGGGTCCTAATGCACCAGTATAAACC
AGCAGGTCAACCTGTGGTCTGTGTGGGTTCTAATGCCCCAGTATAAACCAGCAGGTCAACCTGTGGTCTG
TGTGGGTCCAAATGCCCCAGTACAAACCAGCAGGTCAACCTGTGGTCTGTGTGGGTCCTAATGCCCCAGT
ATAAACCAGCAGGTCAACCTGTGGTCTGTGTGGGTCCTAATGCCCCGGTACAAACCAGCATGTCAACCTG
TGGTCTGTGTGGGTCCTAATGCCCCGGTATAAACCAGCAGATCAACCTGTGGTCTGTGTGGGTCCTAATG
CCCCAGTATAAACCAGCAGATCAACCTGTGGTCTGTGTGGGTCCTAAAGTCCCAGGATAAACCAGCATGT
CAACCTGTGGTCTGTGTGGGTCCTAATGCCCCGGTATAAACCAGCAGATCAACCTGTGGTCTGTGTGGGT
CCTAATGCCCCAGGATAAACCAGCAGGTCAACCTGTGGTCTGTGTGGGTCCTAATGCCCCAGTATAAACC
AGCAGGTCAACCTGTGGTCTGTGTGGGTCCTAATGCCCCAGTATATTGATGGAGACTCTATACTGCTCGG
TGAGCTCCATCTTTCGGATAAGATGTTAAAACAAGGTCCCGACTCTCTGTGGTGGTAAAAAATTCCCAGG
ATGTCCTTCCTACCCTGGCATCCTGGACAAATTTGCTCACTGTCCTCTGTCCATCATGGCCTCCTAACCA
TCCCCATATCATAATTGGCTTTATCACTCTAGCTGGGGCCGAAATCGCATACTTCCATTTTATGAGGTAC
GCTAAAATCAGTATGCGAGCCAAGTAATATGTCCGAATACTTCCGGCGAGATTCTAGAGTGTGCATTCGA
TGCACGCTACGCTATTCCATGATGCCCCGTGAGAGAATTCTTGAATCGGAGAGAAGCAACGCAACTCATG
CGGGTAGGTTACGTGACGATGACATATTGGCGGATGTAGTACGTCCAAGTTCCATTCATACTGCTCACAT
TCATATTTTATAGAATGTTCTTTTCCCACAGCCAAGTAGTAAGTTTAAATTCAAATACAGTACCTACTAA
GTAGTAGTAGACGGTTTCGGACGCAGCCCCTGTCTCCTCTCCACCAATATACTGGTGTGTAGTGTGCGGT
CTGGTGCAATATGGCTGCCATCGCGTCATCCAGGTGGATGCTGCACACTGGTGGTTGATGAGGAGATTTT
GCCCAAAAAAGTGTTTTGAGTTTCCAGAAAAGCGCGATATAAATGTAAGGAATTATCATTAGCTTATTAT
AATGGAACTTTCTGGATAACTTGTGCCAGAGCTAGGGGCCATTAAAACTTTGCCCTGGGGTACCTCAGGG
AGCTGCAAGGAAGTGCTATAGGGCTAATGAAATGTTTGGGGGAAAAAAAAAAATTTTATAAGTAAAAATA
AAACTAAAATAATTAATAATTTCATTGTTGAAAATTATAGTAAAATTGATAAACAAGATAAGCAGCATTA
GTATAAAAAACTAAAAACAAACGTAATTTAAAATAATTAAATTGTTTTAAATAAATTATACAAAATAATG
TTTACAACGACACGGTGGTGCAGTAGGTAGTGCTGTCGCCAGCAAAGCAAGAAGGTCGCTGGTTCGAGCC
TCAGCTGGATCACTTGATGTTTCTGTGTGGAGCATTCGCGTGCGTTTAACCCCAGATTAATAAAGAGACT
AAGCCGAAAAGAAAATAAATGTATGAAAATGTTTACGTAAAATGTAAATAAATGCATGATTAATAAAATA
TATGAATTTTAAAGATTGAGGTAGAATTGTTTTATTATTCACACATTTGGTTATTTTTAATCAGTGACAA
CTTGTGATGCTCTTTATATTGTTTATTACGCTACTTTGAATATTCAGTCTCAAATTGCATGTAAATACGA
CTTCAAAGCAGAATTAGTTTAATTTAATTGCCTGTAAACAGTGTTGTACTTTGATGGTGATTGTCTGATA
ATAATATGATTTCACTATTTAAAATTTGAAAAAAAAAAATCTGAAAAATACTCACCGGCCACTTTATTAG
GTACACCTGTCTAACTGCTTGTTAACGTAAATTTCTAATCAGCCAATCACCAGGCAGCAACTCAGTGCAT
TTAGGCATGTAGACATGGTCAAGACGATCTGCTGCAGTTCAAAGCGAGCATCAGAATGGAGAAGCAAGGT
GATTTAAGTGACTTTAAACGTGACGTGTTTGTTGGTGCCAGACGGGCTGGTCTGAGTATTTCAGAAACTG
CTGATTTACTGGGGTTTTCACACACAAACATCTCTGGGGTTTACAGAGAATGGTCCAAAAAAAGATAATA
TCCAGTGAGCGGCAGTTCTGTGGGGGCAAATGTCTTGTTGATGCCAGAGGTCAGAGGAGAATGGCCTGAC
TGGTTCCAGCTGATAGAAAGGCAACAGTAATTCAAATAACCACTCGTTAGAACTGAGGCATGCAGAAGAG
CACCTTTGAACACAACATGTCGAACCTTGAGGCGGGTGGGCTACAGCAGCTCAAGACCACATCGGGTGCC
ACTCCTGTCAGCTAAGAACAGGAAACTGAGGCTACAATTCGCACAGGCTCAACATAAGTAGACAATAGAA
GATTGAACATTATGTTGCCTGGTCAGATGGATACATTCTACCTTGTATCAACAGTTCAGGCTGGTGATGG
TGGTGTAATGGTGTGGGGGATATATTCTTGGCACACTTTGGGCCCATTAGTACCAATTAACCATCGTGTC
AACGCCACAGCCTAACTGAGTATTGTTGCTGACCATGTTCATTTCTTTTTGACCACAGTGTACCCATCTT
CTGATGGCTACTTCCTGCAGGATAATGCACCATGTCATAAAGCGTGAATGATCTCAGACTGGTTTCTTGA
ACATGACAATGAGTTCACTGTGCTCGAATGACCTCCACAGTCACCAGATCTCAATCCAATAGAGCGCCTT
TGGGGTGTGGTAGAATGGAAGATTCGCATCCTGGATGTGCAGCCGACAAATCTGCATGATGCTAGCATGT
CAATATGGACCAAAATCTCTGAGGAATTTTCCAGTACCTGGTTGAAATGCAAAAGGAAGGGAATCTATGC
TAAGGCAAAAAGAGGTCCAACCCAGTACTAGTGGGGTGTACATAATAAAGTGGCCGGTGAGTGTATATTG
TTAAGGATATCTAGATAATCCAAATAATTTACAGCACTATTTAAAAAAAAAACTTTATGTCACCAAGTCT
GCATTTATTTGATCACAATTACAGTCGAAAAAGCAATATCGGGATACATTGTTTCCATTTAAAATAACTA
TATTATATTTTAAATATTTTTGACAATGTTATTTCTTTAATGCCAAAGCTAAATTGTATTCAATCTGAAT
TTTAGTGTCACATGATCCTTCAGAAAATATTAACACATTGCTAAAAATGTATATTATTATCAATTTGGAT
TTTTTTTTTTTTTTTGTATATTAACCTATGCTATTGGTTACTATACAAAAGTATTACTGTGAATATATGC
ATATACAGAACCGTATCAAGCGCGGGGGGTGGTTGGGTTATGTCCCCATTTGGAAAGACCTGGAAACATT
CATAATGACTAAAATTGCACGGAAAAATATAATATCTATGAGTATTGCTGATCAGCAGCACAAAACCAGA
ACTCCATATTAATAAACAGCCAATGATGCAGTGAGTTTGTGCATGTTTTCATTCAAACTCGTGTGATTGT
GCTCAAACACCTGTTGTGAGCAGCAGTTGCAAACAGTAAACCTCAAGAGGAGCCAGTCAACCTTCACAAA
CACTCAACCTCTGGCTCACTCACTAAACAATTCGCGTTAATATCTAAAATAAAAATTTCCAGCACCAAAC
AGCTCTCAGATTTCGGAGTACACTGACCAAGAGGTAAGAAGTAACGTTACATTACTAGGACGACTATTGT
AAGACTAGATATGTAATATTTGGAAGCGTACGTGTTTTAAGTGACATATAGAGTAGAGGAACTGATGGAA
ATACGATTTGCATAATGTAAAATGATATATATTAAAATATAGGCTACAGTAGGTAACGTGGTTTACATAT
AACGTTACTGTGTTAATGTAGTGCTCAGTTACTCGTGTTGACAGTTATTATTAGTGCTTGCTAATTTGTT
TGTTAATGCTTCTCTTGCGTATTTGATTACCTTCAGGCGAATCTAAAACATATCAGATGTAGAAACGGCA
GAAAAATGTTGAAGAAAATACGAGAATAGTAGCTTTTGGAGCACATAGAAAAGTACATCAGATAAAGCCT
ACCGTTTAAACGCAGACGCCGCTCTCGCACTGAATGCTGGGTACTGTAGTCCTTATATTGTATGCTTAAT
GTGCGTCTCAACGGGAAACTAGAGTTAGGAAAACTACAATTTCCTGTGGAAAATGTTTCTGTTTTCGGGG
AAACAGCGAAAGAAAGATATGGTTCCGCGTTTTTTTCTTACTTTGAATAATAAAATAAGACCTAACTACA
CACTTCGCTTACTCTTATGCTAATTTGAAGCACTAGCATTCTTTGATACAATGATAATCATTTAAACATC
ACAGTTATACTACAAATACTATGGTTAAACTATGTCTAGTGTAGTGTAACACTATGGTTGCCATTGTTAT
CTTTAAGTTTAAGTATTATCTGTGGTAAAGCCATGGTTGGTTTTTATAAGAGGTAATAAAATTAACATTG
TACAATTAAATGACTATAAATTAATGTTTTTTTTTATTTTTTTTACACAGCTACCTTCAAAAAGGGATCA
ATGGTGAGGACTGATGGACATACATTATCTGAGAAAAGAAACTACCAGGTGACAAACAGCATGTTTGGTG
CTTCAAGAAAGAAGTTTGTAGAGGGGGTCGACAGTGACTACCATGACGAAAACATGTACTACAGCCAGTC
TTCTATGTTTCCACATCGGTCAGAAAAAGATATGCTGGCATCACCATCTACATCAGGTCAGCTGTCTCAG
TTTGGGGCAAGTTTATACGGGCAACAAAGTGCACTAGGCCTTCCAATGAGGGGGATGAGCAACAATACCC
CTCAGTTAAATCGCAGCTTATCACAAGGCACTCAGTTACCGAGCCACGTCACGCCAACAACAGGGGTACC
AACAATGTCACTTCACACGCCTCCATCTCCAAGCAGGGGTATTTTGCCTATGAATCCTAGGAATATGATG
AACCACTCCCAGGTTGGTCAGGGCATTGGAATTCCTAGCAGGACAAATAGCATGAGCAGTTCAGGGTTAG
GTAGCCCCAACAGAAGCTCGCCAAGCATAATATGTATGCCAAAGCAGCAGCCTTCTCGACAGCCTTTTAC
TGTGAACAGTATGTCTGGATTTGGAATGAACAGGAATCAGGCATTTGGAATGAATAACTCCTTATCAAGT
AACATTTTTAATGGAACAGACGGAAGTGAAAATGTGACAGGATTGGACCTTTCAGATTTCCCAGCATTAG
CAGACCGAAACAGGAGGGAAGGAAGTGGTAACCCAACTCCATTAATAAACCCCTTGGCTGGAAGAGCTCC
TTATGTTGGAATGGTAACAAAACCAGCAAATGAACAATCCCAGGACTTCTCAATACACAATGAAGATTTT
CCAGCATTACCAGGCTCCAGCTATAAAGATCCAACATCAAGTAATGATGACAGTAAATCTAATTTGAATA
CATCTGGCAAGACAACTTCAAGTACAGATGGACCCAAATTCCCTGGAGATAAAAGTTCAACAACACAAAA
TAATAACCAGCAGAAAAAAGGGATCCAGGTGTTACCTGATGGTCGGGTTACTAACATTCCTCAAGGGATG
GTGACGGACCAATTTGGAATGATTGGCCTGTTAACATTTATCAGGGCAGCAGAGACAGACCCAGGAATGG
TACATCTTGCATTAGGAAGTGACTTAACAACATTAGGCCTCAATCTGAACTCTCCTGAAAATCTCTACCC
CAAATTTGCGTCACCCTGGGCATCTTCACCTTGTCGACCTCAAGACATAGACTTCCATGTTCCATCTGAG
TACTTAACGAACATTCACATTAGGGATAAGCTGGCTGCAATAAAACTTGGCCGATATGGTGAAGACCTTC
TCTTCTATCTCTATTACATGAATGGAGGAGACGTATTACAACTTTTAGCTGCAGTGGAGCTTTTTAACCG
TGATTGGAGATACCACAAAGAAGAACGAGTATGGATTACCAGGGCACCAGGCATGGAGCCAACAATGAAA
ACCAATACCTATGAGAGGGGAACATATTACTTCTTTGACTGTCTTAACTGGAGGAAAGTAGCTAAGGAGT
TCCATCTGGAATATGACAAATTAGAAGAACGGCCTCACCTGCCATCCACCTTCAACTACAACCCTGCTCA
GCAAGCCTTCTAAATCGATGATGATCCAGACATGATAAGATACATTGATGAGTTTGGACAAACCACAACT
AGAATGCAGTGAAAAAAATGCTTTATTTGTGAAATTTGTGATGCTATTGCTTTATTTGTAACCATTATAA
GATTGATGAGTTTGGACAAACCACAACTAGAATGCAGTGAAAAAAATGCTTTATTTGTGAAATTTGTGAT
GCTATTGCTTTATTTGTAACCATTATAAGCTGCAATAAACAAGTTAACAACAACAATTGCATTCATTTTA
TGTTTCAGGTTCAGGGGGAGGTGTGGGAGGTTTTTTAAAGCAAGTAAAACCTCTACAAATGTGGTATGGC
TGATTATGATCCTCTAGATCAGATCTCTTGTTTATTGCAGCTTATAATGGTTACAAATAAAGCAATAGCA
TCACAAATTTCACAAATAAAGCATTTTTTTCACTGCATTCTAGTTGTGGTTTGTCCAAACTCATCAATGT
ATCTTATCATGTCTGGATCTACGTAATACGACTCACTATAGTTCTAGAGGCTCGAGAGGGGCCGCTTTAC
TTGTACAGCTCGTCCATGCCGAGAGTGATCCCGGCGGCGGTCACGAACTCCAGCAGGACCATGTGATCGC
GCTTCTCGTTGGGGTCTTTGCTCAGGGCGGACTGGGTGCTCAGGTAGTGGTTGTCGGGCAGCAGCACGGG
GCCGTCGCCGATGGGGGTGTTCTGCTGGTAGTGGTCGGCGAGCTGCACGCTGCCGTCCTCGATGTTGTGG
CGGATCTTGAAGTTCACCTTGATGCCGTTCTTCTGCTTGTCGGCCATGATATAGACGTTGTGGCTGTTGT
AGTTGTACTCCAGCTTGTGCCCCAGGATGTTGCCGTCCTCCTTGAAGTCGATGCCCTTCAGCTCGATGCG
GTTCACCAGGGTGTCGCCCTCGAACTTCACCTCGGCGCGGGTCTTGTAGTTGCCGTCGTCCTTGAAGAAG
ATGGTGCGCTCCTGGACGTAGCCTTCGGGCATGGCGGACTTGAAGAAGTCGTGCTGCTTCATGTGGTCGG
GGTAGCGGCTGAAGCACTGCACGCCGTAGGTCAGGGTGGTCACGAGGGTGGGCCAGGGCACGGGCAGCTT
GCCGGTGGTGCAGATGAACTTCAGGGTCAGCTTGCCGTAGGTGGCATCGCCCTCGCCCTCGCCGGACACG
CTGAACTTGTGGCCGTTTACGTCGCCGTCCAGCTCGACCAGGATGGGCACCACCCCGGTGAACAGCTCTT
CGCCCTTGCTCACCATGGTCACTGTCTGCTTTGCTGTTGGTCTGGGCTCCTGGGTCACTGGCTTACTAAT
GGAGTCTTTATGTATGAGGACTCTTATCAATTGTTCTTCTATAAAGGTCTGCAGTGTTTCTGTTCGTCCC
CTACATGGACACCCAGAGCCTCCTAAATACAGGAGCCCTGATAACTGCACAAGTGCTCAGATTCCAGCAG
GGTGGAAATGAGATAAAGTGTGCAGATGGGGAGGGGGACGTGAATGAGAGATTTGAGGGATGAAAAGGAT
GGATGAACGCATTGAAAATAGCCCCTTTCACAAAATAATACCAGTAAATTGTCATATAATTAATGACCAG
ACCTTTACCTGTAAATGATGTGATGTTCATATACAGAAGAATGCCAACAATTTACAGATGATTTTACAAA
TTCTTAATTTTCCTTTTCTAAATGGATTTGTTCACACATTATCTCTTCAAAGCAATTGAATTTTCTGGAA
AAGATTGGCTGTGTGTGTAAAAGGTGCTACTGAGGAATTTAATGTGACATGGAATGAAGCAAACAGCAGC
CTAAGACAGGATGGCAGGAAAAATGTCACATGTTTAAAATAAGAGTGAAACCAACGACCTGGACTTATAG
AGACTGTGTGTCCTTAGGCAAAGCTCTTGTACAAACAGTGCTTGTGACTGTGAAATTCGGGGTTTGCCTG
GATTGTGTTAAATGTGTGCTTGGATGTATCATAAAAAAGAATCGGTTCTCTGTATTTGACATTTTCTGTA
ATTTATCTAAAGTTACAACTGGCTATGCCTGATTTTTATCACTATTGAATCAATCATTTTAAAGAATGTT
AAGTCTGCTGATTTGGAGAGCTCATTTACATTTATTTTGAATGTCTCTTATTTAACACAACTGATTTAAG
CTTTAGATCTGCGAAGATACGGCCACGGGTGCTCTTGATCCTGTGGCTGATTTTGGACTGTGCTGCTCGC
AGCTGCTGATGAATCACATACTTCCTCCATTTTCTTCCACTGATTGACTGTTATAATTTCCCTAATTTCC
AGGTCAAGGTGCTGTGCATTGTGGTAATAGATGTGACATGATTGCATTCATTTTATGTTTCAGGTTCAGG
GGGAGGTGTGGGAGGTTTTTTAAAGCAAGTAAAACCTCTACAAATGTGGTATGGCTGATTATGATCCTCT
AGATCAGATCCACTAGTTCTAGAGCGGCCATTACCCTGTTATCCCTAGGCCGCCACCGCGGTGGAGCTCC
AATTCGCCCTATAGTGAGTCGTATTACGCGCGCTCACTGGCCGTCGTTTTACAACGTCGTGACTGGGAAA
ACCCTGGCGTTACCCAACTTAATCGCCTTGCAGCACATCCCCCTTTCGCCAGCTGGCGTAATAGCGAAGA
GGCCCGCACCGATCGCCCTTCCCAACAGTTGCGCAGCCTGAATGGCGAATGGAAATTGTAAGCGTTAATA
TTTTGTTAAAATTCGCGTTAAATTTTTGTTAAATCAGCTCATTTTTTAACCAATAGGCCGAAATCGGCAA
AATCCCTTATAAATCAAAAGAATAGACCGAGATAGGGT
[37 nt withheld, positions 10609-10645]
AAAGAACGTGGACTCCAACGTCAAAGG
[49 nt withheld, positions 10673-10721]
T
[91 nt withheld, positions 10723-10813]
G
[124 nt withheld, positions 10815-10938]
CAGGTGGCACTTTTCGGGGAAATGTGCGCGGAACCCCTATTTGTTTATTTTTCTAAATACATTCAAATAT
GTATCCGCTCATGAGACAATAACCCTGATAAATGCTTCAATAATATTGAAAAAGGAAGAGTATGAGTATT
CAACATTTCCGTGTCGCCCTTATTCCCTTTTTTGCGGCATTTTGCCTTCCTGTTTTTGCTCACCCAGAAA
CGCTGGTGAAAGTAAAAGATGCTGAAGATCAGTTGGGTGCACGAGTGGGTTACATCGAACTGGATCTCAA
CAGCGGTAAGATCCTTGAGAGTTTTCGCCCCGAAGAACGTTTTCCAATGATGAGCACTTTTAAAGTTCTG
CTATGTGGCGCGGTATTATCCCGTATTGACGCCGGGCAAGAGCAACTCGGTCGCCGCATACACTATTCTC
AGAATGACTTGGTTGAGTACTCACCAGTCACAGAAAAGCATCTTACGGATGGCATGACAGTAAGAGAATT
ATGCAGTGCTGCCATAACCATGAGTGATAACACTGCGGCCAACTTACTTCTGACAACGATCGGAGGACCG
AAGGAGCTAACCGCTTTTTTGCACAACATGGGGGATCATGTAACTCGCCTTGATCGTTGGGAACCGGAGC
TGAATGAAGCCATACCAAACGACGAGCGTGACACCACGATGCCTGTAGCAATGGCAACAACGTTGCGCAA
ACTATTAACTGGCGAACTACTTACTCTAGCTTCCCGGCAACAATTAATAGACTGGATGGAGGCGGATAAA
GTTGCAGGACCACTTCTGCGCTCGGCCCTTCCGGCTGGCTGGTTTATTGCTGATAAATCTGGAGCCGGTG
AGCGTGGGTCTCGCGGTATCATTGCAGCACTGGGGCCAGATGGTAAGCCCTCCCGTATCGTAGTTATCTA
CACGACGGGGAGTCAGGCAACTATGGATGAACGAAATAGACAGATCGCTGAGATAGGTGCCTCACTGATT
AAGCATTGGTAACTGTCAGACCAAGTTTACTCATATATACTTTAGATTGATTTAAAACTTCATTTTTAAT
TTAAAAGGATCTAGGTGAAGATCCTTTTTGATAATCTCATGACCAAAATCCCTTAACGTGAGTTTTCGTT
CCACTGAGCGTCAGACCCCGTAGAAAAGATCAAAGGATCTTCTTGAGATCCTTTTTTTCTGCGCGTAATC
TGCTGCTTGCAAACAAAAAAACCACCGCTACCAGCGGTGGTTTGTTTGCCGGATCAAGAGCTACCAACTC
TTTTTCCGAAGGTAACTGGCTTCAGCAGAGCGCAGATACCAAATACTGTTCTTCTAGTGTAGCCGTAGTT
AGGCCACCACTTCAAGAACTCTGTAGCACCGCCTACATACCTCGCTCTGCTAATCCTGTTACCAGTGGCT
GCTGCCAGTGGCGATAAGTCGTGTCTTACCGGGTTGGACTCAAGACGATAGTTACCGGATAAGGCGCAGC
GGTCGGGCTGAACGGGGGGTTCGTGCACACAGCCCAGCTTGGAGCGAACGACCTACACCGAACTGAGATA
CCTACAGCGTGAGCTATGAGAAAGCGCCACGCTTCCCGAAGGGAGAAAGGCGGACAGGTATCCGGTAAGC
GGCAGGGTCGGAACAGGAGAGCGCACGAGGGAGCTTCCAGGGGGAAACGCCTGGTATCTTTATAGTCCTG
TCGGGTTTCGCCACCTCTGACTTGAGCGTCGATTTTTGTGATGCTCGTCAGGGGGGCGGAGCCTATGGAA
AAACGCCAGCAACGCGGCCTTTTTACGGTTCCTGGCCTTTTGCTGGCCTTTTGCTCACATGTTCTTTCCT
GCGTTATCCCCTGATTCTGTGGATAACCGTATTACCGCCTTTGAGTGAGCTGATACCGCTCGCCGCAGCC
GAACGACCGAGCGCAGCGAGTCAGTGAGCGAGGAAGCGGAAGAGCGCCCAATACGCAAACCGCCTCTCCC
CGCGCGTTGGCCGATTCATTAATGCAGCTGGCACGACAGGTTTCCCGACTGGAAAGCGGGCAGTGAGCGC
AACGCAATTAATGTGAGTTAGCTCACTCATTAGGCACCCCAGGCTTTACACTTTATGCTTCCGGCTCGTA
TGTTGTGTGGAATTGTGAGCGGATAACAATTTCACACAGGAAACAGCTATGACCATGATTACGCCAAGCG
CGCAATTAACCCTCACTAAAGGGAACAAAAGCTGGGTACCGGGCCCCCCCTCGAATTACCCTGTTATCCC
TATCGAGCAAAATCAATCCTAATGTAAAATAGTATACGTTCATCATTATAATGCAAACACTGTAGAACTG
TTGTGTTGTGCCTTGCATTTCATTCTCAGTTTCTTATCGTCTGTCTCTTTTTACGACAGAGCTAGAAAAA
ACTAGCCTTCATTTGCCATCGCCGTATGCAAATCCACTCCAGAACTCAACAGGTTTGTTCTGCGGCGGGT
GTAAGTGTGAACACCGGCATGTAAGTGCGCTTGAGCAGGAGAATAAAGCGCTCAGAGACACCGGAGGAAT
CCTTTATTTTGCGTTGCGCCTCAGGGGATTCGCTGAGCCTTCTCTTCATGGCCCTGCTCTTCAGACACAG
GTGCTCCGCTGTTTGTGTTTT
Features (pLannotate 1.2.2; 22 found; start..end, strand, type, name):
   6161..7780    +  CDS            CNOT2: CNOT2_HUMAN - Also known as CDC36, NOT2. Experimental evidence at protein level: Swiss-Prot protein existence level 1. Component of the CCR4-NOT complex which is one of the major cellular mRNA deadenylases and is linked to various cellular processes including bulk mRNA degradation, miRNA-mediated repression, translational repression during translational initiation and general transcription regulation. Additional complex functions may be a consequence of its influence on mRNA expression. Required for the CCR4- NOT complex structural integrity. Can repress transcription and may link the CCR4-NOT
   7793..7911    -  polyA_signal   SV40 poly(A) signal (fragment): SV40 polyadenylation signal
   7944..8025    -  polyA_signal   SV40 poly(A) signal: SV40 polyadenylation signal
   8048..8131    -  CDS            large T antigen (fragment): large T antigen from SV40 (simian virus 40)
   8147..8279    +  polyA_signal   SV40 poly(A) signal: SV40 polyadenylation signal
   8284..8301    +  promoter       T7 promoter (fragment): promoter for bacteriophage T7 RNA polymerase
   8330..9046    -  CDS            EGFP: EGFP is a basic (constitutively fluorescent) green fluorescent protein published in 1996, derived from Aequorea victoria. It is reported to be a rapidly-maturing weak dimer with moderate acid sensitivity.
  10133..10216   -  CDS            large T antigen (fragment): large T antigen from SV40 (simian virus 40)
  10227..10249   -  misc_feature   MCS (fragment): pBluescript multiple cloning site
  10268..10289   -  misc_feature   MCS (fragment): pBluescript multiple cloning site
  10298..10316   -  promoter       T7 promoter: promoter for bacteriophage T7 RNA polymerase
  10324..10479   +  CDS            lacZα (fragment): LacZα fragment of β-galactosidase; lacZ fragment
  10510..10938   -  rep_origin     f1 ori (sequence partly withheld): f1 bacteriophage origin of replication; arrow indicates direction of (+) strand synthesis
  10965..11069   +  promoter       AmpR promoter: bla
  11070..11930   +  CDS            AmpR: β-lactamase; bla; confers resistance to ampicillin, carbenicillin, and related antibiotics
  12101..12689   +  rep_origin     ori: high-copy-number ColE1/pMB1/pBR322/pUC origin of replication
  12872..12964   +  CDS            lacI (fragment): lac repressor; lacI; The lac repressor binds to the lac operator to inhibit transcription in E. coli. This inhibition can be relieved by adding lactose or isopropyl-β-D-thiogalactopyranoside (IPTG).
  12977..12998   +  protein_bind   CAP binding site: CAP binding activates transcription in the presence of cAMP. E. coli catabolite activator protein
  13013..13043   +  promoter       lac promoter: promoter for the E. coli lac operon
  13047..13069   +  protein_bind   lac operator (fragment): The lac repressor binds to the lac operator to inhibit transcription in E. coli. This inhibition can be relieved by adding lactose or isopropyl-β-D-thiogalactopyranoside (IPTG). lac repressor encoded by lacI
  13112..13130   +  promoter       T3 promoter: promoter for bacteriophage T3 RNA polymerase
  13143..13162   -  misc_feature   MCS (fragment): pBluescript multiple cloning site
