[The description below was written by a language model from this plasmid's Addgene catalogue record and pLannotate feature annotations shown in this document.]
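Description:
rag2:CNOT_CE_pISceI is a zebrafish transgenesis plasmid that expresses human CNOT2 under a rag2 promoter, with the stated aim of driving the gene in the mesenchymal lineage of zebrafish. The backbone is described only as a "Rag2 plasmid" of about 12.5 kb. The annotated features show it is built on a pBluescript-type scaffold, with a ColE1/pUC-type origin, an f1 origin, an ampicillin resistance cassette (bla with its own promoter), lac promoter/operator and lacZα remnants, fragments of the multiple cloning site, and flanking T3 and T7 promoters. Although the origin is of the high-copy class, the catalogue lists the plasmid as low copy. It is propagated in a recombination-stabilising E. coli strain, consistent with its large size of about 13.5 kb.

The 1,620 bp CNOT2 coding sequence encodes a structural subunit of the CCR4-NOT mRNA deadenylase complex. It sits on the forward strand and is followed by SV40 polyadenylation sequences. The roughly 6 kb upstream of it carries no annotation and presumably contains the rag2 regulatory region, although the feature table does not mark it. A second cassette lies downstream in the opposite orientation and contains an EGFP coding sequence. The promoter driving EGFP is not annotated or stated; the region upstream of it is unannotated, so its expression pattern cannot be determined from the record. The name suggests I-SceI meganuclease sites for meganuclease-assisted genomic integration after embryo injection, but no such sites appear in the annotation. The meaning of "CE" in the name is likewise not explained. The associated publication concerns oncogenic transformation, which suggests the plasmid was used to test CNOT2 in zebrafish tumour models.
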