Addgene plasmid #223046: rag2:CNOT_CE_pISceI
Purpose: Express CNOT2 gene in mesenchymal lineage of Zebrafish.
Depositing lab: Alejandro Gutierrez. Depositing organization: Boston Children's Hospital. Publication: A methyltransferase-independent role for METTL1 in tRNA aminoacylation and oncogenic transformation. Ali RH, Orellana EA, Lee SH, Chae YC, Chen Y, Clauwaert J, Kennedy AL, Gutierrez AE, Papke DJ, Valenzuela M, Silverman B, Falzetta A, Ficarro SB, Marto JA, Fletcher CDM, Perez-Atayde A, Alcindor T, Shimamura A, Prensner JR, Gregory RI, Gutierrez A. Mol Cell. 2025 Mar 6;85(5):948-961.e11. doi: 10.1016/j.molcel.2025.01.003. Epub 2025 Jan 31. PubMed 39892392.
Backbone
  Vector backbone: Rag2 plasmid
  Backbone size w/o insert (bp): 12500
  Vector type: Express the insert(gene) in mesenchymal lineage of Zebrafish.
Growth in bacteria
  Bacterial resistance: Ampicillin, 100 μg/mL
  Growth temperature: 37°C
  Growth strain: NEB Stable
  Copy number: Low Copy
Gene/Insert
  Gene/Insert name: CNOT2
  Species: H. sapiens (human)
  Insert size (bp): 1620
  Entrez Gene: CNOT2 (a.k.a. CDC36, HSPC131, IDNADFS, NOT2, NOT2H)
  Promoter: Rag2
  Cloning method: Restriction Enzyme; 5′ cloning site Bcli (unknown if destroyed); 3′ cloning site Clai (unknown if destroyed)
  Sequencing primers: 5′ CTGTGGTAAAGCCATGGTTG
Terms and licenses: Academic/Nonprofit Terms; Industry Terms: Not Available to Industry
How to cite: rag2:CNOT_CE_pISceI was a gift from Alejandro Gutierrez (Addgene plasmid # 223046 ; http://n2t.net/addgene:223046 ; RRID:Addgene_223046)
